>Addgene plasmid #190933 | pCFJ782 - HygroR | addgene full sequence | sequence record 376952 | Addgene NGS Result
CTTTCCTGCGTTATCCCCTGATTCTGTGGATAACCGTATTACCGCCTTTGAGTGAGCTGATACCGCTCGC
CGCAGCCGAACGACCGAGCGCAGCGAGTCAGTGAGCGAGGAAGCGGAAGAGCGCCCAATACGCAAACCGC
CTCTCCCCGCGCGTTGGCCGATTCATTAATGCAGCTGGCACGACAGGTTTCCCGACTGGAAAGCGGGCAG
TGAGCGCAACGCAATTAATACGCGTACCGCTAGCCAGGAAGAGTTTGTAGAAACGCAAAAAGGCCATCCG
TCAGGATGGCCTTCTGCTTAGTTTGATGCCTGGCAGTTTATGGCGGGCGTCCTGCCCGCCACCCTCCGGG
CCGTTGCTTCACAACGTTCAAATCCGCTCCCGGCGGATTTGTCCTACTCAGGAGAGCGTTCACCGACAAA
CAACAGATAAAACGAAAGGCCCAGTCTTCCGACTGAGCCTTTCGTTTTATTTGATGCCTGGCAGTTCCCT
ACTCTCGCGTTAACGCTAGCATGGATGTTTTCCCAGTCACGACGTTGTAAAACGACGGCCAGTCTTAAGC
TCGGGCCCCAAATAATGATTTTATTTTGACTGATAGTGACCTGTTCGTTGCAACAAATTGATGAGCAATG
CTTTTTTATAATGCCAACTTTGTACAAAAAAGCAGGCTATTTGCTGATACTCCCGGTGAATTCATGTCTT
GATGGTTGTGCGCATTGTGGTAATATCTGAAAAATTTCGAAGTCAGTTTTCTGATAAGGCAACAACTAAT
AAATTGAGAATCAATTTACCCTTAAGGAACGATGTTCGCTTCTGAATTTATTAATAAATTTTTCCGTAAT
TCAATTCAAAATTGTCATATTTAAGAAAAAAACATCAAAAATGACAAATTCAATATTTTAATTAATTTTT
GCTTTCGTCGTAAATCTACACACGCGTCTCTTCCGTGCGAGAGTCCAAGCCAGCAGCCAAATTCGTTGAC
TGAGTATTCAACGTTTATACGTTGTCGGCAACGAGAAATAGGAAAATGCATCGGGAAATGTTCTTTTTTC
GATTTTTTCCAAGGTTTTGACAAATTTTACCACGAATTTTGCTATGTTTTCAATTAAAAAATATGTTATT
CAACTGTTTCTATGAGGAAAATAAGGCTTTGCATGTAATTTTCTTATTCAGCATAATTTTTAATTAATTT
GAATTTTCTGTCCTAACGTTTATTTTGTTTTCTTGGTTATGACTGATCTGAAATTAATTTTTGAATTTTA
AGGTAATATGAAAAAGCCTGAACTCACCGCGACGTCTGTCGAGAAGTTTCTGATCGAAAAGTTCGACAGC
GTCTCCGACCTGATGCAGCTCTCGGAGGGCGAAGAATCTCGTGCTTTCAGCTTCGATGTAGGAGGGCGTG
GATATGTCCTGCGGGTAAATAGCTGCGCCGATGGTTTCTACAAAGATCGTTATGTTTATCGGCACTTTGC
ATCGGCCGCGCTCCCGATTCCGGAAGTGCTTGACATTGGGGAATTCAGCGAGAGCCTGACCTATTGCATC
TCCCGCCGTGCACAGGGTGTCACGTTGCAAGACCTGCCTGAAACCGAACTGCCCGCTGTTCTGCAGCCGG
TCGCGGAGGCCATGGATGCGATCGCTGCGGCCGATCTTAGCCAGACGAGCGGGTTCGGCCCATTCGGACC
GCAAGGAATCGGTCAATACACTACATGGCGTGATTTCATATGCGCGATTGCTGATCCCCATGTGTATCAC
TGGCAAACTGTGATGGACGACACCGTCAGTGCGTCCGTCGCGCAGGCTCTCGATGAGCTGATGCTTTGGG
CCGAGGACTGCCCCGAAGTCCGGCACCTCGTGCACGCGGATTTCGGCTCCAACAATGTCCTGACGGACAA
TGGCCGCATAACAGCGGTCATTGACTGGAGCGAGGCGATGTTCGGGGATTCCCAATACGAGGTCGCCAAC
ATCTTCTTCTGGAGGCCGTGGTTGGCTTGTATGGAGCAGCAGACGCGCTACTTCGAGCGGAGGCATCCGG
AGCTTGCAGGATCGCCGCGGCTCCGGGCGTATATGCTCCGCATTGGTCTTGACCAACTCTATCAGAGCTT
GGTTGACGGCAATTTCGATGATGCAGCTTGGGCGCAGGGTCGATGCGACGCAATCGTCCGATCCGGAGCC
GGGACTGTCGGGCGTACACAAATCGCCCGCAGAAGCGCGGCCGTCTGGACCGATGGCTGTGTAGAAGTAC
TCGCCGATAGTGGAAACCGACGCCCCAGCACTCGTCCGAGGGCAAAGGAATAGGTTTCCCGTAATTGTTA
CATAAATTGTTATTTCAAATCCTTCCTTTTTTTGGTTGAAAGAAAAACAATGTGATTTTAAAAAAATTTT
GTGTGTTCGACTTCCATTTGACAGAACCCAGCTTTCTTGTACAAAGTTGGCATTATAAGAAAGCATTGCT
TATCAATTTGTTGCAACGAACAGGTCACTATCAGTCAAAATAAAATCATTATTTGCCATCCAGCTGATAT
CCCCTATAGTGAGTCGTATTACATGGTCATAGCTGTTTCCTGGCAGCTCTGGCCCGTGTCTCAAAATCTC
TGATGTTACATTGCACAAGATAAAAATATATCATCATGAACAATAAAACTGTCTGCTTACATAAACAGTA
ATACAAGGGGTGTTATGAGCCATATTCAACGGGAAACGTCGAGGCCGCGATTAAATTCCAACATGGATGC
TGATTTATATGGGTATAAATGGGCTCGCGATAATGTCGGGCAATCAGGTGCGACAATCTATCGCTTGTAT
GGGAAGCCCGATGCGCCAGAGTTGTTTCTGAAACATGGCAAAGGTAGCGTTGCCAATGATGTTACAGATG
AGATGGTCAGACTAAACTGGCTGACGGAATTTATGCCTCTTCCGACCATCAAGCATTTTATCCGTACTCC
TGATGATGCATGGTTACTCACCACTGCGATCCCCGGAAAAACAGCATTCCAGGTATTAGAAGAATATCCT
GATTCAGGTGAAAATATTGTTGATGCGCTGGCAGTGTTCCTGCGCCGGTTGCATTCGATTCCTGTTTGTA
ATTGTCCTTTTAACAGCGATCGCGTATTTCGTCTCGCTCAGGCGCAATCACGAATGAATAACGGTTTGGT
TGATGCGAGTGATTTTGATGACGAGCGTAATGGCTGGCCTGTTGAACAAGTCTGGAAAGAAATGCATAAA
CTTTTGCCATTCTCACCGGATTCAGTCGTCACTCATGGTGATTTCTCACTTGATAACCTTATTTTTGACG
AGGGGAAATTAATAGGTTGTATTGATGTTGGACGAGTCGGAATCGCAGACCGATACCAGGATCTTGCCAT
CCTATGGAACTGCCTCGGTGAGTTTTCTCCTTCATTACAGAAACGGCTTTTTCAAAAATATGGTATTGAT
AATCCTGATATGAATAAATTGCAGTTTCATTTGATGCTCGATGAGTTTTTCTAATCAGAATTGGTTAATT
GGTTGTAACACTGGCAGAGCATTACGCTGACTTGACGGGACGGCGCAAGCTCATGACCAAAATCCCTTAA
CGTGAGTTACGCGTCGTTCCACTGAGCGTCAGACCCCGTAGAAAAGATCAAAGGATCTTCTTGAGATCCT
TTTTTTCTGCGCGTAATCTGCTGCTTGCAAACAAAAAAACCACCGCTACCAGCGGTGGTTTGTTTGCCGG
ATCAAGAGCTACCAACTCTTTTTCCGAAGGTAACTGGCTTCAGCAGAGCGCAGATACCAAATACTGTTCT
TCTAGTGTAGCCGTAGTTAGGCCACCACTTCAAGAACTCTGTAGCACCGCCTACATACCTCGCTCTGCTA
ATCCTGTTACCAGTGGCTGCTGCCAGTGGCGATAAGTCGTGTCTTACCGGGTTGGACTCAAGACGATAGT
TACCGGATAAGGCGCAGCGGTCGGGCTGAACGGGGGGTTCGTGCACACAGCCCAGCTTGGAGCGAACGAC
CTACACCGAACTGAGATACCTACAGCGTGAGCTATGAGAAAGCGCCACGCTTCCCGAAGGGAGAAAGGCG
GACAGGTATCCGGTAAGCGGCAGGGTCGGAACAGGAGAGCGCACGAGGGAGCTTCCAGGGGGAAACGCCT
GGTATCTTTATAGTCCTGTCGGGTTTCGCCACCTCTGACTTGAGCGTCGATTTTTGTGATGCTCGTCAGG
GGGGCGGAGCCTATGGAAAAACGCCAGCAACGCGGCCTTTTTACGGTTCCTGGCCTTTTGCTGGCCTTTT
GCTCACATGTT
Features (pLannotate 1.2.2; 10 found; start..end, strand, type, name):
    121..213     +  CDS            lacI (fragment): lac repressor; lacI; The lac repressor binds to the lac operator to inhibit transcription in E. coli. This inhibition can be relieved by adding lactose or isopropyl-β-D-thiogalactopyranoside (IPTG).
    268..295     -  terminator     rrnB T2 terminator: transcription terminator T2 from the E. coli rrnB gene
    427..470     +  terminator     rrnB T1 terminator: Escherichia coli rrnB; transcription terminator T1 from the E. coli rrnB gene
    517..553     -  CDS            lacZα (fragment): LacZα fragment of β-galactosidase; lacZ fragment
    569..668     +  protein_bind   attL1: mutant version of attL; recombination site for the Gateway® LR reaction LR Clonase™
   1268..2293    +  CDS            HygR: aminoglycoside phosphotransferase from E. coli; aph(4)-Ia; confers resistance to hygromycin
   2406..2505    -  protein_bind   attL2: mutant version of attL; recombination site for the Gateway® LR reaction LR Clonase™
   2523..2541    -  promoter       T7 promoter: promoter for bacteriophage T7 RNA polymerase
   2675..3484    +  CDS            KanR: aminoglycoside phosphotransferase; aph(3')-Ia; confers resistance to kanamycin in bacteria or G418 (Geneticin®) in eukaryotes
   3631..4219    +  rep_origin     ori: high-copy-number ColE1/pMB1/pBR322/pUC origin of replication
