[The description below was written by a language model from this plasmid's Addgene catalogue record and pLannotate feature annotations shown in this document.]
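Description:
pCFJ782 - HygroR is a 4,281 bp worm expression plasmid built by Gateway cloning in the Invitrogen pDONR1-2 backbone, making it structurally a Gateway entry clone. It is maintained in E. coli as a high-copy plasmid through a ColE1/pUC-type origin and is selected with kanamycin via an aph(3')-Ia KanR cassette. Other annotated backbone elements are typical of donor vectors: rrnB T1 and T2 transcription terminators upstream of the cloning region that insulate the insert from read-through transcription, a T7 promoter adjacent to the downstream att site, and short remnant fragments of lacI and lacZα that have no functional role.

The payload lies between attL1 and attL2, the recombination sites left after a BP reaction that would also allow the cassette to be moved into a destination vector by an LR reaction. It consists of a hygromycin resistance gene, annotated as the E. coli aminoglycoside phosphotransferase aph(4)-Ia, which the record states is driven by the C. elegans rps-0 promoter. The promoter itself is not annotated in the feature table, but roughly 600 bp of unannotated sequence between attL1 and the coding region is consistent with its position. A short unannotated stretch follows the coding sequence, and the record does not name a 3' UTR. According to the record, the resistance gene was derived from an earlier published hygromycin selection system for nematodes.

The plasmid is intended as a co-injection marker: included in injection mixes, it lets transgenic C. elegans be selected on hygromycin B. It was deposited with work on modular safe-harbor transgene insertion (MosTI) for single-copy and extrachromosomal array integration.
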