Addgene plasmid #190933: pCFJ782 - HygroR
Purpose: Hygromycin resistance co-injection marker
Depositing lab: Christian Froekjaer-Jensen. Depositing organization: King Abdullah University of Science and Technology (KAUST). Publication: Modular safe-harbor transgene insertion (MosTI) for targeted single-copy and extrachromosomal array integration in C. elegans. El Mouridi S, Alkhaldi F, Frokjaer-Jensen C. G3 (Bethesda). 2022 Jul 28. pii: 6651068. doi: 10.1093/g3journal/jkac184. PubMed 35900171.
Backbone
  Vector backbone: pDONR1-2
  Backbone manufacturer: Invitrogen
  Backbone size w/o insert (bp): 2544
  Total vector size (bp): 4281
  Vector type: Worm Expression
  Selectable markers: Hygromycin
Growth in bacteria
  Bacterial resistance: Kanamycin, 50 μg/mL
  Growth temperature: 37°C
  Growth strain: DH5alpha
  Copy number: High Copy
Gene/Insert
  Gene/Insert name: Hygromycin resistance gene (alt name: HygroR)
  Species: C. elegans (nematode)
  Promoter: rps-0
  Cloning method: Gateway Cloning
  Sequencing primers: 5′ M13F; 3′ M13R
Resource information
  A portion of this plasmid was derived from a plasmid made by: The hygromycin resistance gene was originally developed by the Chin lab (Cambridge U) in the publication Radman et al. (2013) Plos One (https://pubmed.ncbi.nlm.nih.gov/24130756/).
Terms and licenses: Academic/Nonprofit Terms; Industry Terms: Not Available to Industry
Depositor comments: The plasmid can be used as a co-injection marker to select for transgenic C. elegans using hygromycin B selection.
How to cite: pCFJ782 - HygroR was a gift from Christian Froekjaer-Jensen (Addgene plasmid # 190933 ; http://n2t.net/addgene:190933 ; RRID:Addgene_190933)
